Addgene plasmid #117135: pKLV2-U6(BsmBI)-EF1a-BFP-Nkx2-5
Purpose: Expression vector for Nkx2-5 and gRNA
Depositing lab: Kosuke Yusa. Depositing organization: Wellcome Sanger Institute. Publication: CRISPR-KO screen identifies Dmap1 as a regulator of chemically-induced reprogramming and differentiation of cardiac progenitors. Yu JSL, Palano G, Lim C, Moggio A, Drowley L, Plowright AT, Bohlooly-Y M, Rosen BS, Hansson EM, Wang QD, Yusa K. Stem Cells. 2019 Apr 1. doi: 10.1002/stem.3012. PubMed 30932271.
Backbone
  Vector backbone: pKLV2-U6(BsmBI)-EF1a-BFP-Puro-Cas9(FZ)
  Backbone size w/o insert (bp): 9105
  Vector type: Lentiviral, CRISPR
Growth in bacteria
  Bacterial resistance: Ampicillin, 100 μg/mL
  Growth temperature: 37°C
  Growth strain: NEB Stable
  Copy number: High Copy
Gene/Insert
  Gene/Insert name: Nkx2-5 CDS
  Species: M. musculus (mouse)
  Insert size (bp): 964
  Mutation: modified BFP
  Entrez Gene: Nkx2-5 (a.k.a. Csx, Nkx-2.5, Nkx2.5, tinman)
  Promoter: human U6 promoter, human EF1a promoter
  Cloning method: Restriction Enzyme; 5′ cloning site EcoRI (not destroyed); 3′ cloning site NotI (not destroyed)
Terms and licenses: Academic/Nonprofit Terms; Industry Terms: Not Available to Industry
How to cite: pKLV2-U6(BsmBI)-EF1a-BFP-Nkx2-5 was a gift from Kosuke Yusa (Addgene plasmid # 117135 ; http://n2t.net/addgene:117135 ; RRID:Addgene_117135)
