[The description below was written by a language model from this plasmid's Addgene catalogue record and pLannotate feature annotations shown in this document.]
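Description:
pKLV2-U6(BsmBI)-EF1a-BFP-Nkx2-5 is a roughly 10.1 kb lentiviral CRISPR vector that delivers a guide RNA and the mouse cardiac transcription factor Nkx2-5 from a single provirus. It was derived from a pKLV2 backbone that originally carried BFP, puromycin resistance and Cas9. No puromycin or Cas9 coding sequence is annotated in this derivative, so Cas9 would have to be supplied separately. In bacteria the plasmid is maintained through a high-copy ColE1/pUC-type origin and selected with ampicillin (AmpR). An f1 origin and remnants of a lac/T7/T3 cloning region are also present.

The viral portion has a CMV enhancer/promoter fused to a truncated HIV-1 5' LTR, which drives genomic RNA production in packaging cells. This is followed by the Ψ packaging signal, a gag fragment, the RRE for Rev-dependent export and the cPPT/CTS. It ends in a truncated 3' LTR and a bGH polyadenylation signal.

Two expression units sit between the LTRs. In the first, a human U6 Pol III promoter precedes a BsmBI cloning site (per the name) for inserting a guide spacer, joined to an S. pyogenes tracrRNA-derived scaffold. In the second, the human EF1α promoter with its intron drives TagBFP (recorded as a modified BFP), followed by the Nkx2-5 coding sequence cloned between EcoRI and NotI, with a WPRE downstream to enhance expression. A short unannotated gap separates BFP and Nkx2-5, and the record does not state what links them.

The depositor and sequencing-derived records agree closely, differing by a few bases and in how the EF1α intron is annotated. The associated work was a CRISPR knockout screen on reprogramming and differentiation of cardiac progenitors, which fits use of the vector to combine Nkx2-5 overexpression, blue-fluorescent marking of transduced cells and gene targeting.
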