Features (pLannotate 1.2.2; 30 found; start..end, strand, type, name):
     30..458     -  rep_origin     f1 ori (sequence partly withheld): f1 bacteriophage origin of replication; arrow indicates direction of (+) strand synthesis
    463..618     -  CDS            lacZα (fragment): LacZα fragment of β-galactosidase; lacZ fragment
    626..644     +  promoter       T7 promoter: promoter for bacteriophage T7 RNA polymerase
    658..958     +  enhancer       CMV enhancer: human cytomegalovirus immediate early enhancer
    959..1158    +  promoter       CMV promoter: human cytomegalovirus (CMV) immediate early promoter
   1176..1356    +  LTR            5' LTR (truncated): truncated 5' long terminal repeat (LTR) from HIV-1
   1403..1528    +  misc_feature   HIV-1 Ψ: packaging signal of human immunodeficiency virus type 1
   1512..1850    +  CDS            HIV-1 gag (fragment): gag protein from human immunodeficiency virus 1; gag
   2027..2260    +  misc_feature   RRE: The Rev response element (RRE) of HIV-1 allows for Rev-dependent mRNA export from the nucleus to the cytoplasm.
   2637..2737    +  CDS            Rev (fragment): human immunodeficiency virus 1 (HIV-1) Rev protein; rev; enhances nuclear export of unspliced and incompletely spliced viral mRNAs
   2787..2904    +  misc_feature   cPPT/CTS: central polypurine tract and central termination sequence of HIV-1
   2979..3219    +  promoter       U6 promoter: RNA polymerase III promoter for human U6 snRNA
   3267..3334    +  misc_RNA       tracrRNA (fragment): trans-activating CRISPR RNA for the Streptococcus pyogenes CRISPR/Cas9 system
   3780..3991    +  promoter       EF-1α core promoter: core promoter for human elongation factor EF-1α
   3992..4105    +  intron         EF-1α intron A (fragment): intron upstream of the start codon of human EF-1α
   4735..4938    +  intron         EF-1α intron A: truncated intron upstream of the start codon of human EF-1α
   4972..5667    +  CDS            TagBFP: TagBFP is a basic (constitutively fluorescent) blue fluorescent protein published in 2008, derived from Entacmaea quadricolor. It is reported to be a very rapidly-maturing monomer with very low acid sensitivity.
   5752..6705    +  CDS            Nkx2-5: NKX25_MOUSE - Also known as Csx, Nkx-2.5, Nkx2e. Experimental evidence at protein level: Swiss-Prot protein existence level 1. Transcription factor required for the development of the heart and the spleen (PubMed:9584153, PubMed:19483677, PubMed:22560297). During heart development, acts as a transcriptional activator of ANF in cooperation with GATA4 (PubMed:9584153). Binds to the core DNA motif of NPPA promoter (PubMed:19483677). Together with PBX1, required for spleen development through a mechanism that involves CDKN2B repression (PubMed:22560297). From Mus musculus (Mouse).
   6723..7309    +  misc_feature   WPRE: woodchuck hepatitis virus posttranscriptional regulatory element
   7303..7449    +  CDS            nef (fragment): NEF_HV1LA - Experimental evidence at protein level: Swiss-Prot protein existence level 1. Extracellular Nef protein targets CD4(+) T-lymphocytes for apoptosis by interacting with CXCR4 surface receptors. From Human immunodeficiency virus type 1 group M subtype B (isolate Lai) (HIV-1).
   7457..7635    +  LTR            5' LTR (truncated): truncated 5' long terminal repeat (LTR) from HIV-1
   7661..7772    +  polyA_signal   bGH poly(A) signal: bovine growth hormone polyadenylation signal
   7911..7929    -  promoter       T3 promoter: promoter for bacteriophage T3 RNA polymerase
   7974..7990    -  protein_bind   lac operator: The lac repressor binds to the lac operator to inhibit transcription in E. coli. This inhibition can be relieved by adding lactose or isopropyl-β-D-thiogalactopyranoside (IPTG). lac repressor encoded by lacI
   7998..8028    -  promoter       lac promoter: promoter for the E. coli lac operon
   8043..8064    -  protein_bind   CAP binding site: CAP binding activates transcription in the presence of cAMP. E. coli catabolite activator protein
   8077..8169    -  CDS            lacI (fragment): lac repressor; lacI; The lac repressor binds to the lac operator to inhibit transcription in E. coli. This inhibition can be relieved by adding lactose or isopropyl-β-D-thiogalactopyranoside (IPTG).
   8352..8940    -  rep_origin     ori: high-copy-number ColE1/pMB1/pBR322/pUC origin of replication
   9111..9971    -  CDS            AmpR: β-lactamase; bla; confers resistance to ampicillin, carbenicillin, and related antibiotics
   9972..10076   -  promoter       AmpR promoter: bla
>Addgene plasmid #117135 | pKLV2-U6(BsmBI)-EF1a-BFP-Nkx2-5 | depositor full sequence | sequence record 220719 | pKLV2-U6(BsmBI)-EF1a-BFP-Nkx2-5 sequence 10099 bps
CTAAATTGTAAGCGTTAATATTTTGTTAAAATTCGCGTTAAATTTTTGTTAAATCAGCTCATTTTTTAAC
CAATAGGCCGAAATCGGCAAAATCCCTTATAAATCAAAAGAATAGACCGAGATAGGGT
[37 nt withheld, positions 129-165]
AAAGAACGTGGACTCCAACGTCAAAGG
[49 nt withheld, positions 193-241]
T
[91 nt withheld, positions 243-333]
G
[124 nt withheld, positions 335-458]
CCCATTCGCCATTCAGGCTGCGCAACTGTTGGGAAGGGCGATCGGTGCGGGCCTCTTCGCTATTACGCCA
GCTGGCGAAAGGGGGATGTGCTGCAAGGCGATTAAGTTGGGTAACGCCAGGGTTTTCCCAGTCACGACGT
TGTAAAACGACGGCCAGTGAGCGCGCGTAATACGACTCACTATAGGGCGAATTGACTAGTACATAACTTA
CGGTAAATGGCCCGCCTGGCTGACCGCCCAACGACCCCCGCCCATTGACGTCAATAATGACGTATGTTCC
CATAGTAACGCCAATAGGGACTTTCCATTGACGTCAATGGGTGGAGTATTTACGGTAAACTGCCCACTTG
GCAGTACATCAAGTGTATCATATGCCAAGTACGCCCCCTATTGACGTCAATGACGGTAAATGGCCCGCCT
GGCATTATGCCCAGTACATGACCTTATGGGACTTTCCTACTTGGCAGTACATCTACGTATTAGTCATCGC
TATTACCATGGTGATGCGGTTTTGGCAGTACATCAATGGGCGTGGATAGCGGTTTGACTCACGGGGATTT
CCAAGTCTCCACCCCATTGACGTCAATGGGAGTTTGTTTTGGCACCAAAATCAACGGGACTTTCCAAAAT
GTCGTAACAACTCCGCCCCATTGACGCAAATGGGCGGTAGGCGTGTACGGTGGGAGGTCTATATAAGCAG
CGCGTTTTGCCTGTACTGGGTCTCTCTGGTTAGACCAGATCTGAGCCTGGGAGCTCTCTGGCTAACTAGG
GAACCCACTGCTTAAGCCTCAATAAAGCTTGCCTTGAGTGCTTCAAGTAGTGTGTGCCCGTCTGTTGTGT
GACTCTGGTAACTAGAGATCCCTCAGACCCTTTTAGTCAGTGTGGAAAATCTCTAGCAGTGGCGCCCGAA
CAGGGACTTGAAAGCGAAAGGGAAACCAGAGGAGCTCTCTCGACGCAGGACTCGGCTTGCTGAAGCGCGC
ACGGCAAGAGGCGAGGGGCGGCGACTGGTGAGTACGCCAAAAATTTTGACTAGCGGAGGCTAGAAGGAGA
GAGATGGGTGCGAGAGCGTCAGTATTAAGCGGGGGAGAATTAGATCGCGATGGGAAAAAATTCGGTTAAG
GCCAGGGGGAAAGAAAAAATATAAATTAAAACATATAGTATGGGCAAGCAGGGAGCTAGAACGATTCGCA
GTTAATCCTGGCCTGTTAGAAACATCAGAAGGCTGTAGACAAATACTGGGACAGCTACAACCATCCCTTC
AGACAGGATCAGAAGAACTTAGATCATTATATAATACAGTAGCAACCCTCTATTGTGTGCATCAAAGGAT
AGAGATAAAAGACACCAAGGAAGCTTTAGACAAGATAGAGGAAGAGCAAAACAAAAGTAAGACCACCGCA
CAGCAAGCGGCCGGCCGCGCTGATCTTCAGACCTGGAGGAGGAGATATGAGGGACAATTGGAGAAGTGAA
TTATATAAATATAAAGTAGTAAAAATTGAACCATTAGGAGTAGCACCCACCAAGGCAAAGAGAAGAGTGG
TGCAGAGAGAAAAAAGAGCAGTGGGAATAGGAGCTTTGTTCCTTGGGTTCTTGGGAGCAGCAGGAAGCAC
TATGGGCGCAGCGTCAATGACGCTGACGGTACAGGCCAGACAATTATTGTCTGGTATAGTGCAGCAGCAG
AACAATTTGCTGAGGGCTATTGAGGCGCAACAGCATCTGTTGCAACTCACAGTCTGGGGCATCAAGCAGC
TCCAGGCAAGAATCCTGGCTGTGGAAAGATACCTAAAGGATCAACAGCTCCTGGGGATTTGGGGTTGCTC
TGGAAAACTCATTTGCACCACTGCTGTGCCTTGGAATGCTAGTTGGAGTAATAAATCTCTGGAACAGATT
TGGAATCACACGACCTGGATGGAGTGGGACAGAGAAATTAACAATTACACAAGCTTAATACACTCCTTAA
TTGAAGAATCGCAAAACCAGCAAGAAAAGAATGAACAAGAATTATTGGAATTAGATAAATGGGCAAGTTT
GTGGAATTGGTTTAACATAACAAATTGGCTGTGGTATATAAAATTATTCATAATGATAGTAGGAGGCTTG
GTAGGTTTAAGAATAGTTTTTGCTGTACTTTCTATAGTGAATAGAGTTAGGCAGGGATATTCACCATTAT
CGTTTCAGACCCACCTCCCAACCCCGAGGGGACCCGACAGGCCCGAAGGAATAGAAGAAGAAGGTGGAGA
GAGAGACAGAGACAGATCCATTCGATTAGTGAACGGATCGGCACTGCGTGCGCCAATTCTGCAGACAAAT
GGCAGTATTCATCCACAATTTTAAAAGAAAAGGGGGGATTGGGGGGTACAGTGCAGGGGAAAGAATAGTA
GACATAATAGCAACAGACATACAAACTAAAGAATTACAAAAACAAATTACAAAAATTCAAAATTTTCGGG
TTTATTACAGGGACAGCAGAGATCCAGTTTGGTTAGTACCGGGCCCTACGCGTCCAAGGTCGGGCAGGAA
GAGGGCCTATTTCCCATGATTCCTTCATATTTGCATATACGATACAAGGCTGTTAGAGAGATAATTAGAA
TTAATTTGACTGTAAACACAAAGATATTAGTACAAAATACGTGACGTAGAAAGTAATAATTTCTTGGGTA
GTTTGCAGTTTTAAAATTATGTTTTAAAATGGACTATCATATGCTTACCGTAACTTGAAAGTATTTCGAT
TTCTTGGCTTTATATATCTTGTGGAAAGGACGAAACACCGGAGACGCATGACTCGTCTCAGTTTAAGAGC
TATGCTGGAAACAGCATAGCAAGTTTAAATAAGGCTAGTCCGTTATCAACTTGAAAAAGTGGCACCGAGT
CGGTGCTTTTTTTACGCGTGAGGGGCGCGGAAGCCGGGGCGGAGGAGGAGCCAACCCCGGGCTGGGCTGA
GACCCGCAGAGGAAGACGCTCTAGGGATTTGTCCCGGACTAGCGAGATGGCAAGGCTGAGGACGGGAGGC
TGATTGAGAGGCGAAGGTACACCCTAATCTCAATACAACCTTTGGAGCTAAGCCAGCAATGGTAGAGGGA
AGATTCTGCACGTCCCTTCCAGGCGGCCTCCCCGTCACCACCCCCCCCAACCCGCCCCGACCGGAGCTGA
GAGTAATTCATACAAAAGGACTCGCCCCTGCCTTGGGGAATCCCAGGGACCGTCGTTAAACTCCCACTAA
CGTAGAACCCAGAGATCGCTGCGTTCCCGCCCCCTCACCCGCCCGCTCTCGTCATCACTGAGGTGGAGAA
GAGCATGCGTGAGGCTCCGGTGCCCGTCAGTGGGCAGAGCGCACATCGCCCACAGTCCCCGAGAAGTTGG
GGGGAGGGGTCGGCAATTGAACCGGTGCCTAGAGAAGGTGGCGCGGGGTAAACTGGGAAAGTGATGTCGT
GTACTGGCTCCGCCTTTTTCCCGAGGGTGGGGGAGAACCGTATATAAGTGCAGTAGTCGCCGTGAACGTT
CTTTTTCGCAACGGGTTTGCCGCCAGAACACAGGTAAGTGCCGTGTGTGGTTCCCGCGGGCCTGGCCTCT
TTACGGGTTATGGCCCTTGCGTGCCTTGAATTACTTCCACGCCCCTGGCTGCAGTACGTGATTCTTGATC
CCGAGCTTCGGGTTGGAAGTGGGTGGGAGAGTTCGAGGCCTTGCGCTTAAGGAGCCCCTTCGCCTCGTGC
TTGAGTTGAGGCCTGGCTTGGGCGCTGGGGCCGCCGCGTGCGAATCTGGTGGCACCTTCGCGCCTGTCTC
GCTGCTTTCGATAAGTCTCTAGCCATTTAAAATTTTTGATGACCTGCTGCGACGCTTTTTTTCTGGCAAG
ATAGTCTTGTAAATGCGGGCCAAGATCGATCTGCACACTGGTATTTCGGTTTTTGGGGCCGCGGGCGGCG
ACGGGGCCCGTGCGTCCCAGCGCACATGTTCGGCGAGGCGGGGCCTGCGAGCGCGGCCACCGAGAATCGG
ACGGGGGTAGTCTCAAGCTGGCCGGCCTGCTCTGGTGCCTGGCCTCGCGCCGCCGTGTATCGCCCCGCCC
TGGGCGGCAAGGCTGGCCCGGTCGGCACCAGTTGCGTGAGCGGAAAGATGGCCGCTTCCCGGCCCTGCTG
CAGGGAGCTCAAAATGGAGGACGCGGCGCTCGGGAGAGCGGGCGGGTGAGTCACCCACACAAAGGAAAAG
GGCCTTTCCGTCCTCAGCCGTCGCTTCATGTGACTCCACGGAGTACCGGGCGCCGTCCAGGCACCTCGAT
TAGTTCTCGAGCTTTTGGAGTACGTCGTCTTTAGGTTGGGGGGAGGGGTTTTATGCGATGGAGTTTCCCC
ACACTGAGTGGGTGGAGACTGAAGTTAGGCCAGCTTGGCACTTGATGTAATTCTCCTTGGAATTTGCCCT
TTTTGAGTTTGGATCTTGGTTCATTCTCAAGCCTCAGACAGTGGTTCAAAGTTTTTTTCTTCCATTTCAG
GTGTCGTGGGAAGCTTGGCGCGCCACCATGGGCAGCGAGCTGATTAAGGAGAACATGCACATGAAGCTGT
ACATGGAGGGCACCGTGGACAACCATCACTTCAAGTGCACATCCGAGGGCGAAGGCAAGCCCTACGAGGG
CACCCAGACCATGAGAATCAAGGTGGTCGAGGGCGGCCCTCTCCCCTTCGCCTTCGACATCCTGGCTACT
AGCTTCCTCTACGGCAGCAAGACCTTCATCAACCACACCCAGGGCATCCCCGACTTCTTCAAGCAGTCCT
TCCCTGAGGGCTTCACATGGGAGAGAGTCACCACATACGAGGACGGGGGCGTGCTGACCGCTACCCAGGA
CACCAGCCTCCAGGACGGCTGCCTCATCTACAACGTCAAGATCAGAGGGGTGAACTTCACATCCAACGGC
CCTGTGATGCAGAAGAAAACACTCGGCTGGGAGGCCTTCACCGAGACCCTGTACCCCGCTGACGGCGGCC
TGGAAGGCAGAAACGACATGGCCCTGAAGCTCGTGGGCGGGAGCCATCTGATCGCAAACATCAAGACCAC
ATATAGATCCAAGAAACCCGCTAAGAACCTCAAGATGCCTGGCGTCTACTATGTGGACTACAGACTGGAA
AGAATCAAGGAGGCCAACAACGAGACCTACGTCGAGCAGCACGAGGTGGCAGTGGCCAGATACTGCGACC
TCCCTAGCAAACTGGGGCACAAGCTTAATGGAGGGGGCAGCGGCGGGGAAGGAAGGGGCTCCCTGCTCAC
CTGCGGCGACGTGGAAGAGAACCCCGGACCTGTCGACGAATTCATGTTCCCCAGCCCTGCGCTCACACCC
ACGCCTTTCTCAGTCAAAGACATCCTGAACCTGGAGCAGCAGCAGCGTAGCCTGGCGTCTGGGGACCTGT
CTGCGCGCCTCGAGGCCACCCTGGCCCCTGCCTCCTGCATGCTGGCCGCCTTCAAGCCCGAGGCCTACTC
TGGCCCCGAGGCGGCAGCGTCCGGCCTGGCAGAGCTGCGCGCGGAGATGGGCCCCGCGCCTTCGCCCCCC
AAGTGCTCTCCTGCTTTCCCAGCCGCCCCCACATTTTACCCGGGAGCCTACGGTGACCCTGACCCAGCCA
AAGACCCTCGGGCGGATAAAAAAGAGCTGTGCGCGCTGCAGAAGGCAGTGGAGCTGGACAAAGCCGAGAC
GGATGGCGCCGAGAGACCACGCGCACGGCGGCGACGGAAGCCACGCGTGCTCTTCTCGCAGGCGCAGGTC
TACGAGCTGGAGCGGCGCTTCAAGCAACAGCGGTACCTGTCGGCGCCAGAGCGCGACCAGCTGGCCAGCG
TGCTGAAGCTCACGTCCACGCAGGTCAAGATCTGGTTCCAGAACCGTCGCTACAAGTGCAAGCGACAGCG
GCAGGACCAGACTCTGGAGCTTCTGGGGCCGCCGCCGCCGCCCGCGCGCAGGATCGCGGTGCCCGTGCTG
GTGCGCGACGGGAAGCCCTGCCTGGGGGACCCCGCGGCCTACGCTCCCGCCTACGGCGTGGGTCTCAATG
CCTATGGCTACAACGCCTACCCCTACCCCAGCTACGGCGGCGCGGCCTGCAGTCCCGGCTACAGCTGCGC
CGCCTACCCCGCTGCGCCCCCCGCCGCGCAGCCCCCCGCCGCCTCCGCCAACAGCAACTTCGTGAACTTT
GGCGTCGGGGACTTGAACACCGTGCAGAGTCCCGGGATGCCGCAGGGCAATTCGGGCGTCTCCACGCTGC
ACGGCATCCGAGCCTGGTAGGCTAGCGCGGCCGCTCAACCTCTGGATTACAAAATTTGTGAAAGATTGAC
TGGTATTCTTAACTATGTTGCTCCTTTTACGCTATGTGGATACGCTGCTTTAATGCCTTTGTATCATGCT
ATTGCTTCCCGTATGGCTTTCATTTTCTCCTCCTTGTATAAATCCTGGTTGCTGTCTCTTTATGAGGAGT
TGTGGCCCGTTGTCAGGCAACGTGGCGTGGTGTGCACTGTGTTTGCTGACGCAACCCCCACTGGTTGGGG
CATTGCCACCACCTGTCAGCTCCTTTCCGGGACTTTCGCTTTCCCCCTCCCTATTGCCACGGCGGAACTC
ATCGCCGCCTGCCTTGCCCGCTGCTGGACAGGGGCTCGGCTGTTGGGCACTGACAATTCCGTGGTGTTGT
CGGGGAAATCATCGTCCTTTCCTTGGCTGCTCGCCTGTGTTGCCACCTGGATTCTGCGCGGGACGTCCTT
CTGCTACGTCCCTTCGGCCCTCAATCCAGCGGACCTTCCTTCCCGCGGCCTGCTGCCGGCTCTGCGGCCT
CTTCCGCGTCTTCGCCTTCGCCCTCAGACGAGTCGGATCTCCCTTTGGGCCGCCTCCCCGCAGGTACCTT
TAAGACCAATGACTTACAAGGCAGCTGTAGATCTTAGCCACTTTTTAAAAGAAAAGGGGGGACTGGAAGG
GCTAATTCACTCCCAAAGAAGTCAAGATCTGCTTTTTGCCTGTACTGGGTCTCTCTGGTTAGACCAGAGT
CTCTCTGGTTAGACCAGATCTGAGCCTGGGAGCTCTCTGGCTAACTAGGGAACCCACTGCTTAAGCCTCA
ATAAAGCTTGCCTTGAGTGCTTCAAGTAGTGTGTGCCCGTCTGTTGTGTGACTCTGGTAACTAGAGATCC
CTCAGACCCTTTTAGTCAGTGTGGAAAATCTCTAGCAGTTTAAACCCGCTGATCAGCCTCGACTGTGCCT
TCTAGTTGCCAGCCATCTGTTGTTTGCCCCTCCCCCGTGCCTTCCTTGACCCTGGAAGGTGCCACTCCCA
CTGTCCTTTCCTAATAAAATGAGGAAATTGCATCGCATTGTCTGAGTAGGTGTCATTCTATTCTGGGGGG
TGGGGTGGGGCAGGACAGCAAGGGGGAGGATTGGGAAGTCAATAGCAGGCATGCTGGGGATGCGGTGGGC
TCTATGGGCGGCCGTTAATTAAGCTTTTGTTCCCTTTAGTGAGGGTTAATTGCGCGCTTGGCGTAATCAT
GGTCATAGCTGTTTCCTGTGTGAAATTGTTATCCGCTCACAATTCCACACAACATACGAGCCGGAAGCAT
AAAGTGTAAAGCCTGGGGTGCCTAATGAGTGAGCTAACTCACATTAATTGCGTTGCGCTCACTGCCCGCT
TTCCAGTCGGGAAACCTGTCGTGCCAGCTGCATTAATGAATCGGCCAACGCGCGGGGAGAGGCGGTTTGC
GTATTGGGCGCTCTTCCGCTTCCTCGCTCACTGACTCGCTGCGCTCGGTCGTTCGGCTGCGGCGAGCGGT
ATCAGCTCACTCAAAGGCGGTAATACGGTTATCCACAGAATCAGGGGATAACGCAGGAAAGAACATGTGA
GCAAAAGGCCAGCAAAAGGCCAGGAACCGTAAAAAGGCCGCGTTGCTGGCGTTTTTCCATAGGCTCCGCC
CCCCTGACGAGCATCACAAAAATCGACGCTCAAGTCAGAGGTGGCGAAACCCGACAGGACTATAAAGATA
CCAGGCGTTTCCCCCTGGAAGCTCCCTCGTGCGCTCTCCTGTTCCGACCCTGCCGCTTACCGGATACCTG
TCCGCCTTTCTCCCTTCGGGAAGCGTGGCGCTTTCTCATAGCTCACGCTGTAGGTATCTCAGTTCGGTGT
AGGTCGTTCGCTCCAAGCTGGGCTGTGTGCACGAACCCCCCGTTCAGCCCGACCGCTGCGCCTTATCCGG
TAACTATCGTCTTGAGTCCAACCCGGTAAGACACGACTTATCGCCACTGGCAGCAGCCACTGGTAACAGG
ATTAGCAGAGCGAGGTATGTAGGCGGTGCTACAGAGTTCTTGAAGTGGTGGCCTAACTACGGCTACACTA
GAAGGACAGTATTTGGTATCTGCGCTCTGCTGAAGCCAGTTACCTTCGGAAAAAGAGTTGGTAGCTCTTG
ATCCGGCAAACAAACCACCGCTGGTAGCGGTGGTTTTTTTGTTTGCAAGCAGCAGATTACGCGCAGAAAA
AAAGGATCTCAAGAAGATCCTTTGATCTTTTCTACGGGGTCTGACGCTCAGTGGAACGAAAACTCACGTT
AAGGGATTTTGGTCATGAGATTATCAAAAAGGATCTTCACCTAGATCCTTTTAAATTAAAAATGAAGTTT
TAAATCAATCTAAAGTATATATGAGTAAACTTGGTCTGACAGTTACCAATGCTTAATCAGTGAGGCACCT
ATCTCAGCGATCTGTCTATTTCGTTCATCCATAGTTGCCTGACTCCCCGTCGTGTAGATAACTACGATAC
GGGAGGGCTTACCATCTGGCCCCAGTGCTGCAATGATACCGCGAGACCCACGCTCACCGGCTCCAGATTT
ATCAGCAATAAACCAGCCAGCCGGAAGGGCCGAGCGCAGAAGTGGTCCTGCAACTTTATCCGCCTCCATC
CAGTCTATTAATTGTTGCCGGGAAGCTAGAGTAAGTAGTTCGCCAGTTAATAGTTTGCGCAACGTTGTTG
CCATTGCTACAGGCATCGTGGTGTCACGCTCGTCGTTTGGTATGGCTTCATTCAGCTCCGGTTCCCAACG
ATCAAGGCGAGTTACATGATCCCCCATGTTGTGCAAAAAAGCGGTTAGCTCCTTCGGTCCTCCGATCGTT
GTCAGAAGTAAGTTGGCCGCAGTGTTATCACTCATGGTTATGGCAGCACTGCATAATTCTCTTACTGTCA
TGCCATCCGTAAGATGCTTTTCTGTGACTGGTGAGTACTCAACCAAGTCATTCTGAGAATAGTGTATGCG
GCGACCGAGTTGCTCTTGCCCGGCGTCAATACGGGATAATACCGCGCCACATAGCAGAACTTTAAAAGTG
CTCATCATTGGAAAACGTTCTTCGGGGCGAAAACTCTCAAGGATCTTACCGCTGTTGAGATCCAGTTCGA
TGTAACCCACTCGTGCACCCAACTGATCTTCAGCATCTTTTACTTTCACCAGCGTTTCTGGGTGAGCAAA
AACAGGAAGGCAAAATGCCGCAAAAAAGGGAATAAGGGCGACACGGAAATGTTGAATACTCATACTCTTC
CTTTTTCAATATTATTGAAGCATTTATCAGGGTTATTGTCTCATGAGCGGATACATATTTGAATGTATTT
AGAAAAATAAACAAATAGGGGTTCCGCGCACATTTCCCCGAAAAGTGCCAC
