Features (pLannotate 1.2.2; 29 found; start..end, strand, type, name):
     30..458     -  rep_origin     f1 ori (sequence partly withheld): f1 bacteriophage origin of replication; arrow indicates direction of (+) strand synthesis
    463..618     -  CDS            lacZα (fragment): LacZα fragment of β-galactosidase; lacZ fragment
    626..644     +  promoter       T7 promoter: promoter for bacteriophage T7 RNA polymerase
    658..958     +  enhancer       CMV enhancer: human cytomegalovirus immediate early enhancer
    959..1158    +  promoter       CMV promoter: human cytomegalovirus (CMV) immediate early promoter
   1176..1356    +  LTR            5' LTR (truncated): truncated 5' long terminal repeat (LTR) from HIV-1
   1403..1528    +  misc_feature   HIV-1 Ψ: packaging signal of human immunodeficiency virus type 1
   1512..1850    +  CDS            HIV-1 gag (fragment): gag protein from human immunodeficiency virus 1; gag
   2027..2260    +  misc_feature   RRE: The Rev response element (RRE) of HIV-1 allows for Rev-dependent mRNA export from the nucleus to the cytoplasm.
   2637..2737    +  CDS            Rev (fragment): human immunodeficiency virus 1 (HIV-1) Rev protein; rev; enhances nuclear export of unspliced and incompletely spliced viral mRNAs
   2787..2904    +  misc_feature   cPPT/CTS: central polypurine tract and central termination sequence of HIV-1
   2979..3219    +  promoter       U6 promoter: RNA polymerase III promoter for human U6 snRNA
   3267..3334    +  misc_RNA       tracrRNA (fragment): trans-activating CRISPR RNA for the Streptococcus pyogenes CRISPR/Cas9 system
   3780..3991    +  promoter       EF-1α core promoter: core promoter for human elongation factor EF-1α
   3992..4934    +  intron         EF-1α intron A: intron upstream of the start codon of human EF-1α
   4967..5662    +  CDS            TagBFP: TagBFP is a basic (constitutively fluorescent) blue fluorescent protein published in 2008, derived from Entacmaea quadricolor. It is reported to be a very rapidly-maturing monomer with very low acid sensitivity.
   5747..6700    +  CDS            Nkx2-5: NKX25_MOUSE - Also known as Csx, Nkx-2.5, Nkx2e. Experimental evidence at protein level: Swiss-Prot protein existence level 1. Transcription factor required for the development of the heart and the spleen (PubMed:9584153, PubMed:19483677, PubMed:22560297). During heart development, acts as a transcriptional activator of ANF in cooperation with GATA4 (PubMed:9584153). Binds to the core DNA motif of NPPA promoter (PubMed:19483677). Together with PBX1, required for spleen development through a mechanism that involves CDKN2B repression (PubMed:22560297). From Mus musculus (Mouse).
   6716..7302    +  misc_feature   WPRE: woodchuck hepatitis virus posttranscriptional regulatory element
   7296..7442    +  CDS            nef (fragment): NEF_HV1LA - Experimental evidence at protein level: Swiss-Prot protein existence level 1. Extracellular Nef protein targets CD4(+) T-lymphocytes for apoptosis by interacting with CXCR4 surface receptors. From Human immunodeficiency virus type 1 group M subtype B (isolate Lai) (HIV-1).
   7450..7628    +  LTR            5' LTR (truncated): truncated 5' long terminal repeat (LTR) from HIV-1
   7654..7765    +  polyA_signal   bGH poly(A) signal: bovine growth hormone polyadenylation signal
   7904..7922    -  promoter       T3 promoter: promoter for bacteriophage T3 RNA polymerase
   7967..7983    -  protein_bind   lac operator: The lac repressor binds to the lac operator to inhibit transcription in E. coli. This inhibition can be relieved by adding lactose or isopropyl-β-D-thiogalactopyranoside (IPTG). lac repressor encoded by lacI
   7991..8021    -  promoter       lac promoter: promoter for the E. coli lac operon
   8036..8057    -  protein_bind   CAP binding site: CAP binding activates transcription in the presence of cAMP. E. coli catabolite activator protein
   8070..8162    -  CDS            lacI (fragment): lac repressor; lacI; The lac repressor binds to the lac operator to inhibit transcription in E. coli. This inhibition can be relieved by adding lactose or isopropyl-β-D-thiogalactopyranoside (IPTG).
   8345..8933    -  rep_origin     ori: high-copy-number ColE1/pMB1/pBR322/pUC origin of replication
   9104..9964    -  CDS            AmpR: β-lactamase; bla; confers resistance to ampicillin, carbenicillin, and related antibiotics
   9965..10069   -  promoter       AmpR promoter: bla
>Addgene plasmid #117135 | pKLV2-U6(BsmBI)-EF1a-BFP-Nkx2-5 | addgene full sequence | sequence record 226901 | Addgene NGS Result
CTAAATTGTAAGCGTTAATATTTTGTTAAAATTCGCGTTAAATTTTTGTTAAATCAGCTCATTTTTTAAC
CAATAGGCCGAAATCGGCAAAATCCCTTATAAATCAAAAGAATAGACCGAGATAGGGT
[37 nt withheld, positions 129-165]
AAAGAACGTGGACTCCAACGTCAAAGG
[49 nt withheld, positions 193-241]
T
[91 nt withheld, positions 243-333]
G
[124 nt withheld, positions 335-458]
CCCATTCGCCATTCAGGCTGCGCAACTGTTGGGAAGGGCGATCGGTGCGGGCCTCTTCGCTATTACGCCA
GCTGGCGAAAGGGGGATGTGCTGCAAGGCGATTAAGTTGGGTAACGCCAGGGTTTTCCCAGTCACGACGT
TGTAAAACGACGGCCAGTGAGCGCGCGTAATACGACTCACTATAGGGCGAATTGACTAGTACATAACTTA
CGGTAAATGGCCCGCCTGGCTGACCGCCCAACGACCCCCGCCCATTGACGTCAATAATGACGTATGTTCC
CATAGTAACGCCAATAGGGACTTTCCATTGACGTCAATGGGTGGAGTATTTACGGTAAACTGCCCACTTG
GCAGTACATCAAGTGTATCATATGCCAAGTACGCCCCCTATTGACGTCAATGACGGTAAATGGCCCGCCT
GGCATTATGCCCAGTACATGACCTTATGGGACTTTCCTACTTGGCAGTACATCTACGTATTAGTCATCGC
TATTACCATGGTGATGCGGTTTTGGCAGTACATCAATGGGCGTGGATAGCGGTTTGACTCACGGGGATTT
CCAAGTCTCCACCCCATTGACGTCAATGGGAGTTTGTTTTGGCACCAAAATCAACGGGACTTTCCAAAAT
GTCGTAACAACTCCGCCCCATTGACGCAAATGGGCGGTAGGCGTGTACGGTGGGAGGTCTATATAAGCAG
CGCGTTTTGCCTGTACTGGGTCTCTCTGGTTAGACCAGATCTGAGCCTGGGAGCTCTCTGGCTAACTAGG
GAACCCACTGCTTAAGCCTCAATAAAGCTTGCCTTGAGTGCTTCAAGTAGTGTGTGCCCGTCTGTTGTGT
GACTCTGGTAACTAGAGATCCCTCAGACCCTTTTAGTCAGTGTGGAAAATCTCTAGCAGTGGCGCCCGAA
CAGGGACTTGAAAGCGAAAGGGAAACCAGAGGAGCTCTCTCGACGCAGGACTCGGCTTGCTGAAGCGCGC
ACGGCAAGAGGCGAGGGGCGGCGACTGGTGAGTACGCCAAAAATTTTGACTAGCGGAGGCTAGAAGGAGA
GAGATGGGTGCGAGAGCGTCAGTATTAAGCGGGGGAGAATTAGATCGCGATGGGAAAAAATTCGGTTAAG
GCCAGGGGGAAAGAAAAAATATAAATTAAAACATATAGTATGGGCAAGCAGGGAGCTAGAACGATTCGCA
GTTAATCCTGGCCTGTTAGAAACATCAGAAGGCTGTAGACAAATACTGGGACAGCTACAACCATCCCTTC
AGACAGGATCAGAAGAACTTAGATCATTATATAATACAGTAGCAACCCTCTATTGTGTGCATCAAAGGAT
AGAGATAAAAGACACCAAGGAAGCTTTAGACAAGATAGAGGAAGAGCAAAACAAAAGTAAGACCACCGCA
CAGCAAGCGGCCGGCCGCGCTGATCTTCAGACCTGGAGGAGGAGATATGAGGGACAATTGGAGAAGTGAA
TTATATAAATATAAAGTAGTAAAAATTGAACCATTAGGAGTAGCACCCACCAAGGCAAAGAGAAGAGTGG
TGCAGAGAGAAAAAAGAGCAGTGGGAATAGGAGCTTTGTTCCTTGGGTTCTTGGGAGCAGCAGGAAGCAC
TATGGGCGCAGCGTCAATGACGCTGACGGTACAGGCCAGACAATTATTGTCTGGTATAGTGCAGCAGCAG
AACAATTTGCTGAGGGCTATTGAGGCGCAACAGCATCTGTTGCAACTCACAGTCTGGGGCATCAAGCAGC
TCCAGGCAAGAATCCTGGCTGTGGAAAGATACCTAAAGGATCAACAGCTCCTGGGGATTTGGGGTTGCTC
TGGAAAACTCATTTGCACCACTGCTGTGCCTTGGAATGCTAGTTGGAGTAATAAATCTCTGGAACAGATT
TGGAATCACACGACCTGGATGGAGTGGGACAGAGAAATTAACAATTACACAAGCTTAATACACTCCTTAA
TTGAAGAATCGCAAAACCAGCAAGAAAAGAATGAACAAGAATTATTGGAATTAGATAAATGGGCAAGTTT
GTGGAATTGGTTTAACATAACAAATTGGCTGTGGTATATAAAATTATTCATAATGATAGTAGGAGGCTTG
GTAGGTTTAAGAATAGTTTTTGCTGTACTTTCTATAGTGAATAGAGTTAGGCAGGGATATTCACCATTAT
CGTTTCAGACCCACCTCCCAACCCCGAGGGGACCCGACAGGCCCGAAGGAATAGAAGAAGAAGGTGGAGA
GAGAGACAGAGACAGATCCATTCGATTAGTGAACGGATCGGCACTGCGTGCGCCAATTCTGCAGACAAAT
GGCAGTATTCATCCACAATTTTAAAAGAAAAGGGGGGATTGGGGGGTACAGTGCAGGGGAAAGAATAGTA
GACATAATAGCAACAGACATACAAACTAAAGAATTACAAAAACAAATTACAAAAATTCAAAATTTTCGGG
TTTATTACAGGGACAGCAGAGATCCAGTTTGGTTAGTACCGGGCCCTACGCGTCCAAGGTCGGGCAGGAA
GAGGGCCTATTTCCCATGATTCCTTCATATTTGCATATACGATACAAGGCTGTTAGAGAGATAATTAGAA
TTAATTTGACTGTAAACACAAAGATATTAGTACAAAATACGTGACGTAGAAAGTAATAATTTCTTGGGTA
GTTTGCAGTTTTAAAATTATGTTTTAAAATGGACTATCATATGCTTACCGTAACTTGAAAGTATTTCGAT
TTCTTGGCTTTATATATCTTGTGGAAAGGACGAAACACCGGAGACGCATGACTCGTCTCAGTTTAAGAGC
TATGCTGGAAACAGCATAGCAAGTTTAAATAAGGCTAGTCCGTTATCAACTTGAAAAAGTGGCACCGAGT
CGGTGCTTTTTTTACGCGTGAGGGGCGCGGAAGCCGGGGCGGAGGAGGAGCCAACCCCGGGCTGGGCTGA
GACCCGCAGAGGAAGACGCTCTAGGGATTTGTCCCGGACTAGCGAGATGGCAAGGCTGAGGACGGGAGGC
TGATTGAGAGGCGAAGGTACACCCTAATCTCAATACAACCTTTGGAGCTAAGCCAGCAATGGTAGAGGGA
AGATTCTGCACGTCCCTTCCAGGCGGCCTCCCCGTCACCACCCCCCCCAACCCGCCCCGACCGGAGCTGA
GAGTAATTCATACAAAAGGACTCGCCCCTGCCTTGGGGAATCCCAGGGACCGTCGTTAAACTCCCACTAA
CGTAGAACCCAGAGATCGCTGCGTTCCCGCCCCCTCACCCGCCCGCTCTCGTCATCACTGAGGTGGAGAA
GAGCATGCGTGAGGCTCCGGTGCCCGTCAGTGGGCAGAGCGCACATCGCCCACAGTCCCCGAGAAGTTGG
GGGGAGGGGTCGGCAATTGAACCGGTGCCTAGAGAAAGTGGCGCGGGGTAAACTGGGAAAGTGATGTCGT
GTACTGGCTCCGCCTTTTTCCCGAGGGTGGGGGAGAACCGTATATAAGTGCAGTAGTCGCCGTGAACGTT
CTTTTTCGCAACGGGTTTGCCGCCAGAACACAGGTAAGTGCCGTGTGTGGTTCCCGCGGGCCTGGCCTCT
TTACGGGTTATGGCCCTTGCGTGCCTTGAATTACTTCCACGCCCCTGGCTGCAGTACGTGATTCTTGATC
CCGAGCTTCGGGTTGGAAGTGGGTGGGAGAGTTCGAGGCCTTGCGCTTAAGGAGCCCCTTCGCCTCGTGC
TTGAGTTGAGGCCTGGCCTGGGCGCTGGGGCCGCCGCGTGCGAATCTGGTGGCACCTTCGCGCCTGTCTC
GCTGCTTTCGATAAGTCTCTAGCCATTTAAAATTTTTGATGACCTGCTGCGACGCTTTTTTTCTGGCAAG
ATAGTCTTGTAAATGCGGGCCAAGATCTGCACACTGGTATTTCGGTTTTTGGGGCCGCGGGCGGCGACGG
GGCCCGTGCGTCCCAGCGCACATGTTCGGCGAGGCGGGGCCTGCGAGCGCGGCCACCGAGAATCGGACGG
GGGTAGTCTCAAGCTGGCCGGCCTGCTCTGGTGCCTGGCCTCGCGCCGCCGTGTATCGCCCCGCCCTGGG
CGGCAAGGCTGGCCCGGTCGGCACCAGTTGCGTGAGCGGAAAGATGGCCGCTTCCCGGCCCTGCTGCAGG
GAGCTCAAAATGGAGGACGCGGCGCTCGGGAGAGCGGGCGGGTGAGTCACCCACACAAAGGAAAAGGGCC
TTTCCGTCCTCAGCCGTCGCTTCATGTGACTCCACGGAGTACCGGGCGCCGTCCAGGCACCTCGATTAGT
TCTCGAGCTTTTGGAGTACGTCGTCTTTAGGTTGGGGGGAGGGGTTTTATGCGATGGAGTTTCCCCACAC
TGAGTGGGTGGAGACTGAAGTTAGGCCAGCTTGGCACTTGATGTAATTCTCCTTGGAATTTGCCCTTTTT
GAGTTTGGATCTTGGTTCATTCTCAAGCCTCAGACAGTGGTTCAAAGTTTTTTTCTTCCATTTCAGGTGT
CGTGGAAGCTTGGCGCGCCACCATGGGCAGCGAGCTGATTAAGGAGAACATGCACATGAAGCTGTACATG
GAGGGCACCGTGGACAACCATCACTTCAAGTGCACATCCGAGGGCGAAGGCAAGCCCTACGAGGGCACCC
AGACCATGAGAATCAAGGTGGTCGAGGGCGGCCCTCTCCCCTTCGCCTTCGACATCCTGGCTACTAGCTT
CCTCTACGGCAGCAAGACCTTCATCAACCACACCCAGGGCATCCCCGACTTCTTCAAGCAGTCCTTCCCT
GAGGGCTTCACATGGGAGAGAGTCACCACATACGAGGACGGGGGCGTGCTGACCGCTACCCAGGACACCA
GCCTCCAGGACGGCTGCCTCATCTACAACGTCAAGATCAGAGGGGTGAACTTCACATCCAACGGCCCTGT
GATGCAGAAGAAAACACTCGGCTGGGAGGCCTTCACCGAGACCCTGTACCCCGCTGACGGCGGCCTGGAA
GGCAGAAACGACATGGCCCTGAAGCTCGTGGGCGGGAGCCATCTGATCGCAAACATCAAGACCACATATA
GATCCAAGAAACCCGCTAAGAACCTCAAGATGCCTGGCGTCTACTATGTGGACTACAGACTGGAAAGAAT
CAAGGAGGCCAACAACGAGACCTACGTCGAGCAGCACGAGGTGGCAGTGGCCAGATACTGCGACCTCCCT
AGCAAACTGGGGCACAAGCTTAATGGAGGGGGCAGCGGCGGGGAAGGAAGGGGCTCCCTGCTCACCTGCG
GCGACGTGGAAGAGAACCCCGGACCTGTCGACGAATTCATGTTCCCCAGCCCTGCGCTCACACCCACGCC
TTTCTCAGTCAAAGACATCCTGAACCTGGAGCAGCAGCAGCGTAGCCTGGCGTCTGGGGACCTGTCTGCG
CGCCTCGAGGCCACCCTGGCCCCTGCCTCCTGCATGCTGGCCGCCTTCAAGCCCGAGGCCTACTCTGGCC
CCGAGGCGGCAGCGTCCGGCCTGGCAGAGCTGCGCGCGGAGATGGGCCCCGCGCCTTCGCCCCCCAAGTG
CTCTCCTGCTTTCCCAGCCGCCCCCACATTTTACCCGGGAGCCTACGGTGACCCTGACCCAGCCAAAGAC
CCTCGGGCGGATAAAAAAGAGCTGTGCGCGCTGCAGAAGGCAGTGGAGCTGGACAAAGCCGAGACGGATG
GCGCCGAGAGACCACGCGCACGGCGGCGACGGAAGCCACGCGTGCTCTTCTCGCAGGCGCAGGTCTACGA
GCTGGAGCGGCGCTTCAAGCAACAGCGGTACCTGTCGGCGCCAGAGCGCGACCAGCTGGCCAGCGTGCTG
AAGCTCACGTCCACGCAGGTCAAGATCTGGTTCCAGAACCGTCGCTACAAGTGCAAGCGACAGCGGCAGG
ACCAGACTCTGGAGCTTCTGGGGCCGCCGCCGCCGCCCGCGCGCAGGATCGCGGTGCCCGTGCTGGTGCG
CGACGGGAAGCCCTGCCTGGGGGACCCCGCGGCCTACGCTCCCGCCTACGGCGTGGGTCTCAATGCCTAT
GGCTACAACGCCTACCCCTACCCCAGCTACGGCGGCGCGGCCTGCAGTCCCGGCTACAGCTGCGCCGCCT
ACCCCGCTGCGCCCCCCGCCGCGCAGCCCCCCGCCGCCTCCGCCAACAGCAACTTCGTGAACTTTGGCGT
CGGGGACTTGAACACCGTGCAGAGTCCCGGGATGCCGCAGGGCAATTCGGGCGTCTCCACGCTGCACGGC
ATCCGAGCCTGGTAGGCTAGCGGCCGCTCAACCTCTGGATTACAAAATTTGTGAAAGATTGACTGGTATT
CTTAACTATGTTGCTCCTTTTACGCTATGTGGATACGCTGCTTTAATGCCTTTGTATCATGCTATTGCTT
CCCGTATGGCTTTCATTTTCTCCTCCTTGTATAAATCCTGGTTGCTGTCTCTTTATGAGGAGTTGTGGCC
CGTTGTCAGGCAACGTGGCGTGGTGTGCACTGTGTTTGCTGACGCAACCCCCACTGGTTGGGGCATTGCC
ACCACCTGTCAGCTCCTTTCCGGGACTTTCGCTTTCCCCCTCCCTATTGCCACGGCGGAACTCATCGCCG
CCTGCCTTGCCCGCTGCTGGACAGGGGCTCGGCTGTTGGGCACTGACAATTCCGTGGTGTTGTCGGGGAA
ATCATCGTCCTTTCCTTGGCTGCTCGCCTGTGTTGCCACCTGGATTCTGCGCGGGACGTCCTTCTGCTAC
GTCCCTTCGGCCCTCAATCCAGCGGACCTTCCTTCCCGCGGCCTGCTGCCGGCTCTGCGGCCTCTTCCGC
GTCTTCGCCTTCGCCCTCAGACGAGTCGGATCTCCCTTTGGGCCGCCTCCCCGCAGGTACCTTTAAGACC
AATGACTTACAAGGCAGCTGTAGATCTTAGCCACTTTTTAAAAGAAAAGGGGGGACTGGAAGGGCTAATT
CACTCCCAAAGAAGTCAAGATCTGCTTTTTGCCTGTACTGGGTCTCTCTGGTTAGACCAGAGTCTCTCTG
GTTAGACCAGATCTGAGCCTGGGAGCTCTCTGGCTAACTAGGGAACCCACTGCTTAAGCCTCAATAAAGC
TTGCCTTGAGTGCTTCAAGTAGTGTGTGCCCGTCTGTTGTGTGACTCTGGTAACTAGAGATCCCTCAGAC
CCTTTTAGTCAGTGTGGAAAATCTCTAGCAGTTTAAACCCGCTGATCAGCCTCGACTGTGCCTTCTAGTT
GCCAGCCATCTGTTGTTTGCCCCTCCCCCGTGCCTTCCTTGACCCTGGAAGGTGCCACTCCCACTGTCCT
TTCCTAATAAAATGAGGAAATTGCATCGCATTGTCTGAGTAGGTGTCATTCTATTCTGGGGGGTGGGGTG
GGGCAGGACAGCAAGGGGGAGGATTGGGAAGTCAATAGCAGGCATGCTGGGGATGCGGTGGGCTCTATGG
GCGGCCGTTAATTAAGCTTTTGTTCCCTTTAGTGAGGGTTAATTGCGCGCTTGGCGTAATCATGGTCATA
GCTGTTTCCTGTGTGAAATTGTTATCCGCTCACAATTCCACACAACATACGAGCCGGGAGCATAAAGTGT
AAAGCCTGGGGTGCCTAATGAGTGAGCTAACTCACATTAATTGCGTTGCGCTCACTGCCCGCTTTCCAGT
CGGGAAACCTGTCGTGCCAGCTGCATTAATGAATCGGCCAACGCGCGGGGAGAGGCGGTTTGCGTATTGG
GCGCTCTTCCGCTTCCTCGCTCACTGACTCGCTGCGCTCGGTCGTTCGGCTGCGGCGAGCGGTATCAGCT
CACTCAAAGGCGGTAATACGGTTATCCACAGAATCAGGGGATAACGCAGGAAAGAACATGTGAGCAAAAG
GCCAGCAAAAGGCCAGGAACCGTAAAAAGGCCGCGTTGCTGGCGTTTTTCCATAGGCTCCGCCCCCCTGA
CGAGCATCACAAAAATCGACGCTCAAGTCAGAGGTGGCGAAACCCGACAGGACTATAAAGATACCAGGCG
TTTCCCCCTGGAAGCTCCCTCGTGCGCTCTCCTGTTCCGACCCTGCCGCTTACCGGATACCTGTCCGCCT
TTCTCCCTTCGGGAAGCGTGGCGCTTTCTCATAGCTCACGCTGTAGGTATCTCAGTTCGGTGTAGGTCGT
TCGCTCCAAGCTGGGCTGTGTGCACGAACCCCCCGTTCAGCCCGACCGCTGCGCCTTATCCGGTAACTAT
CGTCTTGAGTCCAACCCGGTAAGACACGACTTATCGCCACTGGCAGCAGCCACTGGTAACAGGATTAGCA
GAGCGAGGTATGTAGGCGGTGCTACAGAGTTCTTGAAGTGGTGGCCTAACTACGGCTACACTAGAAGAAC
AGTATTTGGTATCTGCGCTCTGCTGAAGCCAGTTACCTTCGGAAAAAGAGTTGGTAGCTCTTGATCCGGC
AAACAAACCACCGCTGGTAGCGGTGGTTTTTTTGTTTGCAAGCAGCAGATTACGCGCAGAAAAAAAGGAT
CTCAAGAAGATCCTTTGATCTTTTCTACGGGGTCTGACGCTCAGTGGAACGAAAACTCACGTTAAGGGAT
TTTGGTCATGAGATTATCAAAAAGGATCTTCACCTAGATCCTTTTAAATTAAAAATGAAGTTTTAAATCA
ATCTAAAGTATATATGAGTAAACTTGGTCTGACAGTTACCAATGCTTAATCAGTGAGGCACCTATCTCAG
CGATCTGTCTATTTCGTTCATCCATAGTTGCCTGACTCCCCGTCGTGTAGATAACTACGATACGGGAGGG
CTTACCATCTGGCCCCAGTGCTGCAATGATACCGCGAGACCCACGCTCACCGGCTCCAGATTTATCAGCA
ATAAACCAGCCAGCCGGAAGGGCCGAGCGCAGAAGTGGTCCTGCAACTTTATCCGCCTCCATCCAGTCTA
TTAATTGTTGCCGGGAAGCTAGAGTAAGTAGTTCGCCAGTTAATAGTTTGCGCAACGTTGTTGCCATTGC
TACAGGCATCGTGGTGTCACGCTCGTCGTTTGGTATGGCTTCATTCAGCTCCGGTTCCCAACGATCAAGG
CGAGTTACATGATCCCCCATGTTGTGCAAAAAAGCGGTTAGCTCCTTCGGTCCTCCGATCGTTGTCAGAA
GTAAGTTGGCCGCAGTGTTATCACTCATGGTTATGGCAGCACTGCATAATTCTCTTACTGTCATGCCATC
CGTAAGATGCTTTTCTGTGACTGGTGAGTACTCAACCAAGTCATTCTGAGAATAGTGTATGCGGCGACCG
AGTTGCTCTTGCCCGGCGTCAATACGGGATAATACCGCGCCACATAGCAGAACTTTAAAAGTGCTCATCA
TTGGAAAACGTTCTTCGGGGCGAAAACTCTCAAGGATCTTACCGCTGTTGAGATCCAGTTCGATGTAACC
CACTCGTGCACCCAACTGATCTTCAGCATCTTTTACTTTCACCAGCGTTTCTGGGTGAGCAAAAACAGGA
AGGCAAAATGCCGCAAAAAAGGGAATAAGGGCGACACGGAAATGTTGAATACTCATACTCTTCCTTTTTC
AATATTATTGAAGCATTTATCAGGGTTATTGTCTCATGAGCGGATACATATTTGAATGTATTTAGAAAAA
TAAACAAATAGGGGTTCCGCGCACATTTCCCCGAAAAGTGCCAC
